>Addgene plasmid #27245 | pCLX-UBI-GFP | depositor full sequence | sequence record 12848 | Author sequence
GTCGACATTGATTATTGACTAGTTATTAATAGTAATCAATTACGGGGTCATTAGTTCATAGCCCATATAT
GGAGTTCCGCGTTACATAACTTACGGTAAATGGCCCGCCTGGCTGACCGCCCAACGACCCCCGCCCATTG
ACGTCAATAATGACGTATGTTCCCATAGTAACGCCAATAGGGACTTTCCATTGACGTCAATGGGTGGACT
ATTTACGGTAAACTGCCCACTTGGCAGTACATCAAGTGTATCATATGCCAAGTACGCCCCCTATTGACGT
CAATGACGGTAAATGGCCCGCCTGGCATTATGCCCAGTACATGACCTTATGGGACTTTCCTACTTGGCAG
TACATCTACGTATTAGTCATCGCTATTACCATGGGAGGCGTGGCCTGGGCGGGACTGGGGAGTGGCGAGC
CCTCAGATCCTGCATATAAGCAGCTGCTTTTTGCCTGTACTGGGTCTCTCTGGTTAGACCAGATCTGAGC
CTGGGAGCTCTCTGGCTAACTAGGGAACCCACTGCTTAAGCCTCAATAAAGCTTGCCTTGAGTGCTTCAA
GTAGTGTGTGCCCGTCTGTTGTGTGACTCTGGTAACTAGAGATCCCTCAGACCCTTTTAGTCAGTGTGGA
AAATCTCTAGCAGTGGCGCCCGAACAGGGACTTGAAAGCGAAAGGGAAACCAGAGGAGCTCTCTCGACGC
AGGACTCGGCTTGCTGAAGCGCGCACGGCAAGAGGCGAGGGGCGGCGACTGGTGAGTACGCCAAAAATTT
TGACTAGCGGAGGCTAGAAGGAGAGAGATGGGTGCGAGAGCGTCAGTATTAAGCGGGGGAGAATTAGATC
GCGATGGGAAAAAATTCGGTTAAGGCCAGGGGGAAAGAAAAAATATAAATTAAAACATATAGTATGGGCA
AGCAGGGAGCTAGAACGATTCGCAGTTAATCCTGGCCTGTTAGAAACATCAGAAGGCTGTAGACAAATAC
TGGGACAGCTACAACCATCCCTTCAGACAGGATCAGAAGAACTTAGATCATTATATAATACAGTAGCAAC
CCTCTATTGTGTGCATCAAAGGATAGAGATAAAAGACACCAAGGAAGCTTTAGACAAGATAGAGGAAGAG
CAAAACAAAAGTAAGAAAAAAGCACAGCAAGCAGCAGGATCTTCAGACCTGGAAATTCCCTACAATCCCC
AAAGTCAAGGAGTAGTAGAATCTATGAATAAAGAATTAAAGAAAATTATAGGACAGGTAAGAGATCAGGC
TGAACATCTTAAGACAGCAGTACAAATGGCAGTATTCATCCACAATTTTAAAAGAAAAGGGGGGATTGGG
GGGTACAGTGCAGGGGAAAGAATAGTAGACATAATAGCAACAGACATACAAACTAAAGAATTACAAAAAC
AAATTACAAAAATTCAAAATTTTCGGGTTTATTACAGGGACAGCAGAAATCCACTTTGGAAAGGACCAGC
AAAGCTCCTCTGGAAAGGTGAAGGGGCAGTAGTAATACAAGATAATAGTGACATAAAAGTAGTGCCAAGA
AGAAAAGCAAAGATCATTAGGGATTATGGAAAACAGATGGCAGGTGATGATTGTGTGGCAAGTAGACAGG
ATGAGGATTAGAACATGGAAAAGTTTAGTAAAACACCATAAGGAGGAGATATGAGGGACAATTGGAGAAG
TGAATTATATAAATATAAAGTAGTAAAAATTGAACCATTAGGAGTAGCACCCACCAAGGCAAAGAGAAGA
GTGGTGCAGAGAGAAAAAAGAGCAGTGGGAATAGGAGCTTTGTTCCTTGGGTTCTTGGGAGCAGCAGGAA
GCACTATGGGCGCAGCGTCAATGACGCTGACGGTACAGGCCAGACAATTATTGTCTGGTATAGTGCAGCA
GCAGAACAATTTGCTGAGGGCTATTGAGGCGCAACAGCATCTGTTGCAACTCACAGTCTGGGGCATCAAG
CAGCTCCAGGCAAGAATCCTGGCTGTGGAAAGATACCTAAAGGATCAACAGCTCCTGGGGATTTGGGGTT
GCTCTGGAAAACTCATTTGCACCACTGCTGTGCCTTGGAATGCTAGTTGGAGTAATAAATCTCTGGAACA
GATTTGGAATCACACGACCTGGATGGAGTGGGACAGAGAAATTAACAATTACACAAGCTTAATACACTCC
TTAATTGAAGAATCGCAAAACCAGCAAGAAAAGAATGAACAAGAATTATTGGAATTAGATAAATGGGCAA
GTTTGTGGAATTGGTTTAACATAACAAATTGGCTGTGGTATATAAAATTATTCATAATGATAGTAGGAGG
CTTGGTAGGTTTAAGAATAGTTTTTGCTGTACTTTCTATAGTGAATAGAGTTAGGCAGGGATATTCACCA
TTATCGTTTCAGACCCACCTCCCAACCCCGAGGGGACCCGACAGGCCCGAAGGAATAGAAGAAGAAGGTG
GAGAGAGAGACAGAGACAGATCCATTCGATTAGTGAACGGATCTCGACGGTATCGCTAGTGATTATCGGA
TCAACTTTGTATAGAAAAGTTGTTAATTAAGGGTGCAGCGGCCTCCGCGCCGGGTTTTGGCGCCTCCCGC
GGGCGCCCCCCTCCTCACGGCGAGCGCTGCCACGTCAGACGAAGGGCGCAGGAGCGTTCCTGATCCTTCC
GCCCGGACGCTCAGGACAGCGGCCCGCTGCTCATAAGACTCGGCCTTAGAACCCCAGTATCAGCAGAAGG
ACATTTTAGGACGGGACTTGGGTGACTCTAGGGCACTGGTTTTCTTTCCAGAGAGCGGAACAGGCGAGGA
AAAGTAGTCCCTTCTCGGCGATTCTGCGGAGGGATCTCCGTGGGGCGGTGAACGCCGATGATTATATAAG
GACGCGCCGGGTGTGGCACAGCTAGTTCCGTCGCAGCCGGGATTTGGGTCGCGGTTCTTGTTTGTGGATC
GCTGTGATCGTCACTTGGTGAGTTGCGGGCTGCTGGGCTGGCCGGGGCTTTCGTGGCCGCCGGGCCGCTC
GGTGGGACGGAAGCGTGTGGAGAGACCGCCAAGGGCTGTAGTCTGGGTCCGCGAGCAAGGTTGCCCTGAA
CTGGGGGTTGGGGGGAGCGCACAAAATGGCGGCTGTTCCCGAGTCTTGAATGGAAGACGCTTGTAAGGCG
GGCTGTGAGGTCGTTGAAACAAGGTGGGGGGCATGGTGGGCGGCAAGAACCCAAGGTCTTGAGGCCTTCG
CTAATGCGGGAAAGCTCTTATTCGGGTGAGATGGGCTGGGGCACCATCTGGGGACCCTGACGTGAAGTTT
GTCACTGACTGGAGAACTCGGGTTTGTCGTCTGGTTGCGGGGGCGGCAGTTATGCGGTGCCGTTGGGCAG
TGCACCCGTACCTTTGGGAGCGCGCGCCTCGTCGTGTCGTGACGTCACCCGTTCTGTTGGCTTATAATGC
AGGGTGGGGCCACCTGCCGGTAGGTGTGCGGTAGGCTTTTCTCCGTCGCAGGACGCAGGGTTCGGGCCTA
GGGTAGGCTCTCCTGAATCGACAGGCGCCGGACCTCTGGTGAGGGGAGGGATAAGTGAGGCGTCAGTTTC
TTTGGTCGGTTTTATGTACCTATCTTCTTAAGTAGCTGAAGCTCCGGTTTTGAACTATGCGCTCGGGGTT
GGCGAGTGTGTTTTGTGAAGTTTTTTAGGCACCTTTTGAAATGTAATCATTTGGGTCAATATGTAATTTT
CAGTGTTAGACTAGTAAATTGTCCGCTAAATTCTGGCCGTTTTTGGCTTTTTTGTTAGACAGGATCCCAA
CTTTGTACAAAAAAGCAGGCTCCCGCCACCATGGTGAGCAAGGGCGAGGAGCTGTTCACCGGGGTGGTGC
CCATCCTGGTCGAGCTGGACGGCGACGTAAACGGCCACAAGTTCAGCGTGTCCGGCGAGGGCGAGGGCGA
TGCCACCTACGGCAAGCTGACCCTGAAGTTCATCTGCACCACCGGCAAGCTGCCCGTGCCCTGGCCCACC
CTCGTGACCACCCTGACCTACGGCGTGCAGTGCTTCAGCCGCTACCCCGACCACATGAAGCAGCACGACT
TCTTCAAGTCCGCCATGCCCGAAGGCTACGTCCAGGAGCGCACCATCTTCTTCAAGGACGACGGCAACTA
CAAGACCCGCGCCGAGGTGAAGTTCGAGGGCGACACCCTGGTGAACCGCATCGAGCTGAAGGGCATCGAC
TTCAAGGAGGACGGCAACATCCTGGGGCACAAGCTGGAGTACAACTACAACAGCCACAACGTCTATATCA
TGGCCGACAAGCAGAAGAACGGCATCAAGGTGAACTTCAAGATCCGCCACAACATCGAGGACGGCAGCGT
GCAGCTCGCCGACCACTACCAGCAGAACACCCCCATCGGCGACGGCCCCGTGCTGCTGCCCGACAACCAC
TACCTGAGCACCCAGTCCGCCCTGAGCAAAGACCCCAACGAGAAGCGCGATCACATGGTCCTGCTGGAGT
TCGTGACCGCCGCCGGGATCACTCTCGGCATGGACGAGCTGTACAAGTAAGACCCAGCTTTCTTGTACAA
AGTGGTGATAATCGAATTCCGATAATCAACCTCTGGATTACAAAATTTGTGAAAGATTGACTGGTATTCT
TAACTATGTTGCTCCTTTTACGCTATGTGGATACGCTGCTTTAATGCCTTTGTATCATGCTATTGCTTCC
CGTATGGCTTTCATTTTCTCCTCCTTGTATAAATCCTGGTTGCTGTCTCTTTATGAGGAGTTGTGGCCCG
TTGTCAGGCAACGTGGCGTGGTGTGCACTGTGTTTGCTGACGCAACCCCCACTGGTTGGGGCATTGCCAC
CACCTGTCAGCTCCTTTCCGGGACTTTCGCTTTCCCCCTCCCTATTGCCACGGCGGAACTCATCGCCGCC
TGCCTTGCCCGCTGCTGGACAGGGGCTCGGCTGTTGGGCACTGACAATTCCGTGGTGTTGTCGGGGAAGC
TGACGTCCTTTCCATGGCTGCTCGCCTGTGTTGCCACCTGGATTCTGCGCGGGACGTCCTTCTGCTACGT
CCCTTCGGCCCTCAATCCAGCGGACCTTCCTTCCCGCGGCCTGCTGCCGGCTCTGCGGCCTCTTCCGCGT
CTTCGCCTTCGCCCTCAGACGAGTCGGATCTCCCTTTGGGCCGCCTCCCCGCATCGGGAATTCCCGCGGT
TCGCTTTAAGACCAATGACTTACAAGGCAGCTGTAGATCTTAGCCACTTTTTAAAAGAAAAGGGGGGACT
GGAAGGGCTAATTCACTCCCAACGAAGACAAGATGGGATCAATTCACCATGGGAATAACTTCGTATAGCA
TACATTATACGAAGTTATGCTGCTTTTTGCTTGTACTGGGTCTCTCTGGTTAGACCAGATCTGAGCCTGG
GAGCTCTCTGGCTAACTAGGGAACCCACTGCTTAAGCCTCAATAAAGCTTGCCTTGAGTGCTTCAAGTAG
TGTGTGCCCGTCTGTTGTGTGACTCTGGTAACTAGAGATCCCTCAGACCCTTTTAGTCAGTGTGGAAAAT
CTCTAGCAGCATCTAGTTGAATCGCCAGTGTGTCGAGCTAGCAGATCTTTTTCCCTCTGCCAAAAATTAT
GGGGACATCATGAAGCCCCTTGAGCATCTGACTTCTGGCTAATAAAGGAAATTTATTTTCATTGCAATAG
TGTGTTGGAATTTTTTGTGTCTCTCACTCGGAAGGACATATGGGAGGGCAAATCATTTAAAACATCAGAA
TGAGTATTTGGTTTAGAGTTTGGCAACATATGCCATATGCTGGCTGCCATGAACAAAGGTGGCTATAAAG
AGGTCATCAGTATATGAAACAGCCCCCTGCTGTCCATTCCTTATTCCATAGAAAAGCCTTGACTTGAGGT
TAGATTTTTTTTATATTTTGTTTTGTGTTATTTTTTTCTTTAACATCCCTAAAATTTTCCTTACATGTTT
TACTAGCCAGATTTTTCCTCCTCTCCTGACTACTCCCAGTCATAGCTGTCCCTCTTCTCTTATGAAGATC
CCTCGACCTGCAGCCCAAGCTTGGCGTAATCATGGTCATAGCTGTTTCCTGTGTGAAATTGTTATCCGCT
CACAATTCCACACAACATACGAGCCGGAAGCATAAAGTGTAAAGCCTGGGGTGCCTAATGAGTGAGCTAA
CTCACATTAATTGCGTTGCGCTCACTGCCCGCTTTCCAGTCGGGAAACCTGTCGTGCCAGCGGATCCGCA
TCTCAATTAGTCAGCAACCATAGTCCCGCCCCTAACTCCGCCCATCCCGCCCCTAACTCCGCCCAGTTCC
GCCCATTCTCCGCCCCATGGCTGACTAATTTTTTTTATTTATGCAGAGGCCGAGGCCGCCTCGGCCTCTG
AGCTATTCCAGAAGTAGTGAGGAGGCTTTTTTGGAGGCCTAGGCTTTTGCAAAAAGCTAACTTGTTTATT
GCAGCTTATAATGGTTACAAATAAAGCAATAGCATCACAAATTTCACAAATAAAGCATTTTTTTCACTGC
ATTCTAGTTGTGGTTTGTCCAAACTCATCAATGTATCTTATCATGTCTGGATCCGCTGCATTAATGAATC
GGCCAACGCGCGGGGAGAGGCGGTTTGCGTATTGGGCGCTCTTCCGCTTCCTCGCTCACTGACTCGCTGC
GCTCGGTCGTTCGGCTGCGGCGAGCGGTATCAGCTCACTCAAAGGCGGTAATACGGTTATCCACAGAATC
AGGGGATAACGCAGGAAAGAACATGTGAGCAAAAGGCCAGCAAAAGGCCAGGAACCGTAAAAAGGCCGCG
TTGCTGGCGTTTTTCCATAGGCTCCGCCCCCCTGACGAGCATCACAAAAATCGACGCTCAAGTCAGAGGT
GGCGAAACCCGACAGGACTATAAAGATACCAGGCGTTTCCCCCTGGAAGCTCCCTCGTGCGCTCTCCTGT
TCCGACCCTGCCGCTTACCGGATACCTGTCCGCCTTTCTCCCTTCGGGAAGCGTGGCGCTTTCTCAATGC
TCACGCTGTAGGTATCTCAGTTCGGTGTAGGTCGTTCGCTCCAAGCTGGGCTGTGTGCACGAACCCCCCG
TTCAGCCCGACCGCTGCGCCTTATCCGGTAACTATCGTCTTGAGTCCAACCCGGTAAGACACGACTTATC
GCCACTGGCAGCAGCCACTGGTAACAGGATTAGCAGAGCGAGGTATGTAGGCGGTGCTACAGAGTTCTTG
AAGTGGTGGCCTAACTACGGCTACACTAGAAGGACAGTATTTGGTATCTGCGCTCTGCTGAAGCCAGTTA
CCTTCGGAAAAAGAGTTGGTAGCTCTTGATCCGGCAAACAAACCACCGCTGGTAGCGGTGGTTTTTTTGT
TTGCAAGCAGCAGATTACGCGCAGAAAAAAAGGATCTCAAGAAGATCCTTTGATCTTTTCTACGGGGTCT
GACGCTCAGTGGAACGAAAACTCACGTTAAGGGATTTTGGTCATGAGATTATCAAAAAGGATCTTCACCT
AGATCCTTTTAAATTAAAAATGAAGTTTTAAATCAATCTAAAGTATATATGAGTAAACTTGGTCTGACAG
TTACCAATGCTTAATCAGTGAGGCACCTATCTCAGCGATCTGTCTATTTCGTTCATCCATAGTTGCCTGA
CTCCCCGTCGTGTAGATAACTACGATACGGGAGGGCTTACCATCTGGCCCCAGTGCTGCAATGATACCGC
GAGACCCACGCTCACCGGCTCCAGATTTATCAGCAATAAACCAGCCAGCCGGAAGGGCCGAGCGCAGAAG
TGGTCCTGCAACTTTATCCGCCTCCATCCAGTCTATTAATTGTTGCCGGGAAGCTAGAGTAAGTAGTTCG
CCAGTTAATAGTTTGCGCAACGTTGTTGCCATTGCTACAGGCATCGTGGTGTCACGCTCGTCGTTTGGTA
TGGCTTCATTCAGCTCCGGTTCCCAACGATCAAGGCGAGTTACATGATCCCCCATGTTGTGCAAAAAAGC
GGTTAGCTCCTTCGGTCCTCCGATCGTTGTCAGAAGTAAGTTGGCCGCAGTGTTATCACTCATGGTTATG
GCAGCACTGCATAATTCTCTTACTGTCATGCCATCCGTAAGATGCTTTTCTGTGACTGGTGAGTACTCAA
CCAAGTCATTCTGAGAATAGTGTATGCGGCGACCGAGTTGCTCTTGCCCGGCGTCAATACGGGATAATAC
CGCGCCACATAGCAGAACTTTAAAAGTGCTCATCATTGGAAAACGTTCTTCGGGGCGAAAACTCTCAAGG
ATCTTACCGCTGTTGAGATCCAGTTCGATGTAACCCACTCGTGCACCCAACTGATCTTCAGCATCTTTTA
CTTTCACCAGCGTTTCTGGGTGAGCAAAAACAGGAAGGCAAAATGCCGCAAAAAAGGGAATAAGGGCGAC
ACGGAAATGTTGAATACTCATACTCTTCCTTTTTCAATATTATTGAAGCATTTATCAGGGTTATTGTCTC
ATGAGCGGATACATATTTGAATGTATTTAGAAAAATAAACAAATAGGGGTTCCGCGCACATTTCCCCGAA
AAGTGCCACCTG
Features (pLannotate 1.2.2; 29 found; start..end, strand, type, name):
      4..383     +  enhancer       CMV enhancer: human cytomegalovirus immediate early enhancer
    385..642     +  LTR            5' LTR (truncated): truncated 5' long terminal repeat (LTR) from HIV-1
    689..814     +  misc_feature   HIV-1 Ψ: packaging signal of human immunodeficiency virus type 1
    798..1157    +  CDS            HIV-1 gag (fragment): gag protein from human immunodeficiency virus 1; gag
   1306..1423    +  misc_feature   cPPT/CTS: central polypurine tract and central termination sequence of HIV-1
   1566..1649    +  CDS            vif (fragment): VIF_HV1BR - Experimental evidence at protein level: Swiss-Prot protein existence level 1. Counteracts the innate antiviral activity of host APOBEC3F and APOBEC3G. Forms a complex with host APOBEC3F and APOBEC3G thus preventing the entry of these lethally hypermutating enzymes into progeny virions. Recruits an active E3 ubiquitin ligase complex composed of elongin BC, CUL5, and RBX2 to induce polyubiquitination of APOBEC3G and APOBEC3F. In turn, they are directed to the 26S proteasome for degradation. Vif interaction with APOBEC3G also blocks its cytidine deaminase activity in a proteasome-inde
   1783..2016    +  misc_feature   RRE: The Rev response element (RRE) of HIV-1 allows for Rev-dependent mRNA export from the nucleus to the cytoplasm.
   2393..2493    +  CDS            Rev (fragment): human immunodeficiency virus 1 (HIV-1) Rev protein; rev; enhances nuclear export of unspliced and incompletely spliced viral mRNAs
   2522..2542    +  protein_bind   attB4: mutant version of attB; core recombination site for the Gateway® BP reaction BP Clonase™
   2560..3770    +  promoter       UbC promoter: human ubiquitin C promoter
   3782..3801    +  protein_bind   attB1 (fragment): mutant version of attB; recombination site for the Gateway® BP reaction BP Clonase™
   3811..4530    +  CDS            EGFP: the original enhanced GFP (Yang et al., 1996) mammalian codon-optimized
   4532..4556    -  protein_bind   attB2: mutant version of attB; recombination site for the Gateway® BP reaction BP Clonase™
   4574..5162    +  misc_feature   WPRE: woodchuck hepatitis virus posttranscriptional regulatory element
   5195..5284    +  CDS            nef (fragment): NEF_HV1LA - Experimental evidence at protein level: Swiss-Prot protein existence level 1. Extracellular Nef protein targets CD4(+) T-lymphocytes for apoptosis by interacting with CXCR4 surface receptors. From Human immunodeficiency virus type 1 group M subtype B (isolate Lai) (HIV-1).
   5305..5338    +  protein_bind   loxP: Cre-mediated recombination occurs in the 8-bp core sequence (GCATACAT). Cre recombinase
   5358..5538    +  LTR            5' LTR (truncated): truncated 5' long terminal repeat (LTR) from HIV-1
   5641..5696    +  polyA_signal   β-globin poly(A) signal: rabbit β-globin polyadenylation signal (Gil and Proudfoot, 1987)
   6079..6095    -  protein_bind   lac operator: The lac repressor binds to the lac operator to inhibit transcription in E. coli. This inhibition can be relieved by adding lactose or isopropyl-β-D-thiogalactopyranoside (IPTG). lac repressor encoded by lacI
   6103..6133    -  promoter       lac promoter: promoter for the E. coli lac operon
   6148..6169    -  protein_bind   CAP binding site: CAP binding activates transcription in the presence of cAMP. E. coli catabolite activator protein
   6182..6221    -  CDS            lacI (fragment): lac repressor; lacI; The lac repressor binds to the lac operator to inhibit transcription in E. coli. This inhibition can be relieved by adding lactose or isopropyl-β-D-thiogalactopyranoside (IPTG).
   6228..6250    +  promoter       SV40 promoter (fragment): SV40 enhancer and early promoter
   6274..6409    +  rep_origin     SV40 ori: SV40 origin of replication
   6429..6563    +  polyA_signal   SV40 poly(A) signal: SV40 polyadenylation signal
   6565..6619    -  CDS            lacI (fragment): lac repressor; lacI; The lac repressor binds to the lac operator to inhibit transcription in E. coli. This inhibition can be relieved by adding lactose or isopropyl-β-D-thiogalactopyranoside (IPTG).
   6802..7390    -  rep_origin     ori: high-copy-number ColE1/pMB1/pBR322/pUC origin of replication
   7561..8421    -  CDS            AmpR: β-lactamase; bla; confers resistance to ampicillin, carbenicillin, and related antibiotics
   8422..8526    -  promoter       AmpR promoter: bla
