[The description below was written by a language model from this plasmid's Addgene catalogue record and pLannotate feature annotations shown in this document.]
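Description:
pCLX-UBI-GFP is an HIV-1-derived lentiviral transfer vector built on the pCLX backbone, with a green fluorescent protein reporter under a constitutive human promoter. It is propagated in E. coli as a high-copy plasmid through a ColE1/pUC-type origin and is selected with ampicillin via the β-lactamase gene. The backbone also carries an SV40 origin, which permits episomal amplification in producer cells expressing large T antigen, along with residual lac promoter/operator and lacI fragments that have no evident role.

In the viral portion, a CMV enhancer is fused to a truncated 5' LTR, a chimeric arrangement that generally makes genomic RNA transcription in packaging cells independent of Tat. Downstream lie the Ψ packaging signal with a gag fragment, the cPPT/CTS, which aids nuclear import of the preintegration complex, and the RRE for Rev-dependent export of unspliced RNA. The expression cassette consists of the human ubiquitin C promoter driving an EGFP coding sequence, followed by a WPRE to enhance transcript stability and expression. attB4, attB1 and attB2 scars flank the promoter and reporter, consistent with the recorded Gateway assembly into a destination vector whose attR4 and attR2 sites were consumed. The 3' LTR is annotated as truncated, as expected for a self-inactivating design, and has a loxP site just upstream of it. If this site is duplicated into both LTRs during reverse transcription, Cre could excise the integrated provirus, although the record does not state this purpose. A rabbit β-globin poly(A) signal follows the LTR.

The associated work concerns generating human cell lines by lentiviral engineering. In that context the vector serves as a ubiquitously expressed fluorescent marker or a transduction control.
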