Addgene plasmid #27245: pCLX-UBI-GFP
Depositing lab: Patrick Salmon. Depositing organization: University of Geneva. Publication: Generation of human cell lines using lentiviral-mediated genetic engineering. Salmon P. Methods Mol Biol. 2013;945:417-48. doi: 10.1007/978-1-62703-125-7_25. PubMed 23097121.
Backbone
  Vector backbone: pCLX
  Backbone size w/o insert (bp): 7860
  Vector type: Lentiviral
Growth in bacteria
  Bacterial resistance: Ampicillin, 100 μg/mL
  Growth temperature: 37°C
  Growth strain: NEB Stable
  Growth instructions: Top10 or HB101
  Copy number: High Copy
Gene/Insert
  Gene/Insert name: GFP
  Species: Aequorea
  Insert size (bp): 717
  Cloning method: Gateway Cloning; 5′ cloning site attR4 (destroyed during cloning); 3′ cloning site attR2 (destroyed during cloning)
  Sequencing primers: 5′ ttctgcaggtcgactctaga
Terms and licenses: Academic/Nonprofit Terms; Industry Terms: Not Available to Industry
How to cite: pCLX-UBI-GFP was a gift from Patrick Salmon (Addgene plasmid # 27245 ; http://n2t.net/addgene:27245 ; RRID:Addgene_27245)
