>Addgene plasmid #27245 | pCLX-UBI-GFP | addgene partial sequence | sequence record 133444 | hUBCpro-F 5'-TGAAGCTCCGGTTTTGAACT-3'
TTTGTGAAGTTTTTTAGGCACCTTTTGAAATGTAATCATTTGGGTCAATATGTAATTTTCAGTGTTAGAC
TAGTAAATTGTCCGCTAAATTCTGGCCGTTTTTGGCTTTTTTGTTAGACAGGATCCCAACTTTGTACAAA
AAAGCAGGCTCCCGCCACCATGGTGAGCAAGGGCGAGGAGCTGTTCACCGGGGTGGTGCCCATCCTGGTC
GAGCTGGACGGCGACGTAAACGGCCACAAGTTCAGCGTGTCCGGCGAGGGCGAGGGCGATGCCACCTACG
GCAAGCTGACCCTGAAGTTCATCTGCACCACCGGCAAGCTGCCCGTGCCCTGGCCCACCCTCGTGACCAC
CCTGACCTACGGCGTGCAGTGCTTCAGCCGCTACCCCGACCACATGAAGCAGCACGACTTCTTCAAGTCC
GCCATGCCCGAAGGCTACGTCCAGGAGCGCACCATCTTCTTCAAGGACGACGGCAACTACAAGACCCGCG
CCGAGGTGAAGTTCGAGGGCGACACCCTGGTGAACCGCATCGAGCTGAAGGGCATCGACTTCAAGGAGGA
CGGCAACATCCTGGGGCACAAGCTGGAGTACAACTACAACAGCCACAACGTCTATATCATGGCCGACAAG
CAGAAGAACGGCATCAAGGTGAACTTCAAGATCCGCCACAACATCGAGGACGGCAGCGTGCAGCTCGCCG
ACCACTACCAGCAGAACACCCCCATCGGCGACGGCCCCGTGCTGCTGCCCGACAACCACTACCTGAGCAC
CCAGTCCGCCCTGAGCAAAGACCCCAACGAGAAGCGCGATCACATGGTCCTGCTGGAGTTCGTGACCGCC
GCCGGGATCACTCTCGGCATGGACGAGCTGTACAAGTAAGACCCAGTTTCTTGTACAAAGTGGTGATAAT
CGAATTCCGATAATCAACCTCTGGATTACAAAATTTGTGAAAGATTGACTGGTATTCTTAACTATGTTGC
TCCTTTTACGCTATGTGGATACGCTGCTTTAATGCCTTTGTATCATGCTATTGCTTCCCG
